Addgene plasmid #53714: pMiR-CIP2A-stop-mut-miR-375-mutA-E
Purpose: Luciferase reporter assay for CIP2A with mutated firefly stop codon that also has five miR-375 binding site mutations
Depositing lab: Edward Chan. Depositing organization: University of Florida. Publication: Tumor suppressor miR-375 regulates MYC expression via repression of CIP2A coding sequence through multiple miRNA-mRNA interactions. Jung HM, Patel RS, Phillips BL, Wang H, Cohen DM, Reinhold WC, Chang LJ, Yang LJ, Chan EK. Mol Biol Cell. 2013 Jun;24(11):1638-48, S1-7. doi: 10.1091/mbc.E12-12-0891. Epub 2013 Apr 3. PubMed 23552692.
Backbone
  Vector backbone: pMiR-Target
  Backbone manufacturer: Origene
  Backbone size w/o insert (bp): 7900
  Total vector size (bp): 9200
  Vector type: Luciferase
Growth in bacteria
  Bacterial resistance: Kanamycin, 50 μg/mL
  Growth temperature: 37°C
  Growth strain: DH5alpha
  Copy number: Unknown
Gene/Insert
  Gene/Insert name: CIP2A (alt names: p90; KIAA1524)
  Species: H. sapiens (human)
  Insert size (bp): 1300
  Mutation: Mutation on the stop codon of firefly luciferase and five miR-375 binding sites (refer to citation)
  GenBank ID: NM_020890.2
  Entrez Gene: CIP2A (a.k.a. KIAA1524, NOCIVA, p90)
  Cloning method: Restriction Enzyme; 5′ cloning site EcoR1 (not destroyed); 3′ cloning site Not1 (not destroyed)
  Sequencing primers: 5′ AGAAGCTGCGCGGTGGTGTTGTG; 3′ CTGGAGGATCATCCAGCCGGCGT
Terms and licenses: Academic/Nonprofit Terms; Industry Terms: Not Available to Industry
How to cite: pMiR-CIP2A-stop-mut-miR-375-mutA-E was a gift from Edward Chan (Addgene plasmid # 53714 ; http://n2t.net/addgene:53714 ; RRID:Addgene_53714)
