[The description below was written by a language model from this plasmid's Addgene catalogue record.]
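Description:
pMiR-CIP2A-stop-mut-miR-375-mutA-E is a firefly luciferase reporter plasmid built on the commercial pMiR-Target backbone, a vector designed for testing microRNA–target interactions by placing candidate target sequence downstream of the luciferase open reading frame. The complete plasmid is about 9.2 kb, of which roughly 7.9 kb is backbone, and it is propagated in E. coli under kanamycin selection. The record includes no feature table, so the promoter driving luciferase, the origin of replication and any additional backbone elements are not stated here.

The insert is an approximately 1.3 kb fragment of human CIP2A (also known as KIAA1524 or p90), cloned between EcoRI and NotI sites that both remain intact. Two sets of changes define this version. First, the firefly luciferase stop codon has been mutated, which presumably lets translation continue from luciferase into the CIP2A sequence, so that the insert is assayed in a translated, coding-sequence context rather than as an untranslated 3′ region. This fits the associated study, which concerns repression of the CIP2A coding sequence by miR-375 through multiple sites. Second, five miR-375 binding sites (designated A through E) are mutated; the exact changes are given only in the cited publication.

The construct is used in luciferase reporter assays of miR-375 regulation of CIP2A. With all five sites disrupted, it would most naturally serve as the binding-site-deficient comparator to versions carrying intact sites, showing whether any miR-375-dependent drop in luciferase signal depends on those sites.
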