>Addgene plasmid #53714 | pMiR-CIP2A-stop-mut-miR-375-mutA-E | depositor partial sequence | sequence record 83964 | pMiR-CIP2A-stop-mut-miR-375-mutA-E sequence 1206 bps
TTAGGCCAAGGTGCTAAAGATGACGGCAAGTTGGACGCCCGCAAGATCCGCGAGATTCTCATTAAGGCCA
AGAAGGGCGGAAAGATCGCCGTGGATCCTAACAATTGGCAGAGCTCAGAATTCGGCACGAGCGGCACGAT
GAGAATATCTGACATAATGGATGTATATGAAATGAAACTATCCACATTAGCTTCCAAAGAAAGCAGGCTA
CAAGATCTTTTGGAAACAAAAGCTCTAGCCCTTGCACAGGCTGATAGACTGATTGCTCAGCATCGCTGTC
AAAGAACTCAAGCTGAAACAGAGGCACGGACACTTGCTAGTATGTTGAGAGAAGTTGAGAGAAAAAATGA
AGAGCTTAGTGTGTTGCTGAAGGCGCATTGTGTTGAATCAGAAAGAGCGCAGAGTGATATTGTTGTTCTC
TTTCAACATAATAGGAAGTTAGAGTCTGTGGCTGAAGAACATGAAATACTGACAAAATCCTACATGGAAC
TTCTTCAGAGAAATGAAAGTACTGAAAAGAAGAATAAAGATTTACAGATCACATGTGATTCTCTGATGTT
ACAAATTGAGACAGTGAAAAAGTTGAATGAGTCACTCAAGGATTGTAATGAAAAAAGTATTGCCCAATTA
ATAGAGAAAGAAGAACAGAGAAAAGAAGTACAGAATCAGCTAGTAGACAGAGAACATAAGCTAGCAAATT
TGCATCAAAAAACAAAAGTACAAGAAGAAAAGATTAAAACCTTACAAAAGGAAAGGGAAGATAAGGAAGA
AACCATTGATATCCTTAGAAAAGAATTAAGCAGAACAGAACAGATAAGAAAAGAGTTGAGCATTAAGGCT
TCCTCCCTAGAGGTTCAAAAGGCACAATTAGAAGGTCGTTTGGAAGAGAAAGAGTCCTTGGTGAAACTTC
AGCAAGAGGAATTGATTGTACACTCCCACATGATAGCAATGATCCACAGTTTAAGTGTGGAAAAATAAAT
CCAGAAACTGTGAATCTCAGTATATAGACATTATGGCATTTTGGAATTTGTAATCTCATGATATTTTTTG
ATGTATTTATCTTATTGAGGGGGGTGGNNGGGGAGTAATTTGTGACTTCGTTACATAGAGTTATTTATCT
ATTTAGTAAGACCCTTGATCTGTGCATGTTTTNNTGNNTTGATGANTTNNNNTTTCTAGTTTTACCTTTT
GGTTCCTGGCCCTNNN
