>Addgene plasmid #53714 | pMiR-CIP2A-stop-mut-miR-375-mutA-E | depositor partial sequence | sequence record 83965 | pMiR-CIP2A-stop-mut-miR-375-mutA-E sequence 1164 bps
CCGATCCGTTCCGAGCCCACCTTTCTAGAGGCGGCGGTGGAATCGAAATCTCGTGATGGCAGGTTGGGCG
TCGCTTGGTCGGTCATTTTCTTCGAATCTAGATGCCGCGGCCGCTCTAGAAGTACTCTCGAGTTTTTTTT
TTTTTTTTTTACTTTACTTTTTACTTTTACTCTCTCTATATTTTTATTTTGTAATCTTTAGGACTGTTAT
ACCAAGAAAGTTTGGTCTTAAGATCTAAATAATCACAAATGAGAATAAATAAGACAGGCAAAACAGAATA
GAAAGCAACTAAGAAAAAGGAAAGAACCTTAGAAAAATGATAATGGAGGTTAAAAATGATTTTCTAATGT
AAGAACCAAAGAAAACCTTAAGCCATAAAAGCCAGAAACAAAAAGTAAAACTTAGAAAATTAAATTTCTA
TTCAAACTATCAAATAAAAAACATGCAACAGATCAGGGTCTTTACTAAATTAGATAATAACTTCTTATTG
TTACGAAGTCACAAATTAACTCCCCTACCCACCCCCCCTCCAATAGATAAATACATCAAAAATATCATGA
GATTACAAATTCCAAAATGCCATAATGTCTATATACTGAGATTCACAGTTTCTGGATTTATTTTTCCACC
ACTTAAACTGTGGATCATTGCTATCATGTGGGAGTGTACAATCAATTCCTCTTGCTGAAGTTTCACCAAG
GACTCTTTCTCTTCCAAACGACCTTCTAATTGTGCCTTTTGAACCTCTAGGGAGGAAGCCTTAATGCTCA
ACTCTTTTCTTATCTGTTCTGTTCTGCTTAATTCTTTTCTAAGGATATCAATGGTTTCTTCCTTATCTTC
CCTTTCCTTTTGTAAGGTTTTAATCTTTTCTTCTTGTACTTTTGTTTTTTGATGCAAATTTGCTAGCTTA
TGTTCTCTGTCTACTAGCTGATTCTGTACTTCTTTTCTCTGTTCTTCTTTCTCTATTAATTGGGCAATAC
TTTTTTCATTACAATCCCTTGAGTGACTCATTCAACTTTTTCACTGTCTCAATTTGTAACATCAGAGATC
ACATGTGATCTGTAATCTNATCCTCTNAGTACCTTCATTTCTCTGAGGAGTCATGTAGATTTGTCAGTAT
TNNNNCTNAGCCAGACTCTAACCTCTATATGNGTGGGAAGGAAG
