>Addgene plasmid #53714 | pMiR-CIP2A-stop-mut-miR-375-mutA-E | addgene partial sequence | sequence record 91061 | TK-pA-R 5'-ttgtctccttccgtgtttca-3'
GGGTGGGCGAAGAACTCCAGCATGAGATCCCCGCGCTGGAGGATCATCCAGCCGGCGTCCCGGAAAACGA
TTCCGAAGCCCAACCTTTCATAGAAGGCGGCGGTGGAATCGAAATCTCGTGATGGCAGGTTGGGCGTCGC
TTGGTCGGTCATTTTCTTCGAATCTAGATGCCGCGGCCGCTCTAGAAGTACTCTCGAGTTTTTTTTTTTT
TTTTTTACTTTACTTTTTACTTTTACTCTCTCTATATTTTTATTTTGTAATCTTTAGGACTGTTATACCA
AGAAAGTTTGGTCTTAAGATCTAAATAATCACAAATGAGAATAAATAAGACAGGCAAAACAGAATAGAAA
GCAACTAAGAAAAAGGAAAGAACCTTAGAAAAATGATAATGGAGGTTAAAAATGATTTTCTAATGTAAGA
ACCAAAGAAAACCTTAAGCCATAAAAGCCAGAAACAAAAAGTAAAACTTAGAAAATTAAATTTCTATTCA
AACTATCAAATAAAAAACATGCAACAGATCAGGGTCTTTACTAAATTAGATAATAACTTCTTATTGTTAC
GAAGTCACAAATTAACTCCCCTACCCACCCCCCCTCCAATAGATAAATACATCAAAAATATCATGAGATT
ACAAATTCCAAAATGCCATAATGTCTATATACTGAGATTCACAGTTTCTGGATTTATTTTTCCACCACTT
AAACTGTGGATCATTGCTATCATGTGGGAGTGTACAATCAATTCCTCTTGCTGAAGTTTCACCAAGGACT
CTTTCTCTTCCAAACGACCTTCTAATTGTGCCTTTTGAACCTCTAGGGAGGAAGCCTTAATGCTCAACTC
