>Addgene plasmid #53714 | pMiR-CIP2A-stop-mut-miR-375-mutA-E | addgene partial sequence | sequence record 91062 | CMV-F 5'-CGCAAATGGGCGGTAGGCGTG-3'
CTATATAAGCAGAGCTCGTTTAGTGAACCGTCAGAATTTTGTAATACGACTCACTATAGGGCGGCCGGGA
ATCGTCGACTGGATCCAGTACCGAGGAGATCTGCGCCGCGTTCGCCATGAGCGAGCTGATCAAGGAGAAC
ATGCACATGAAGCTGTACATGGAGGGCACCGTGAACAACCACCACTTCAAGTGCACATCCGAGGGCGAAG
GCAAGCCCTACGAGGGCACCCAGACCATGAAGATCAAGGTGGTCGAGGGCGGCCCTCTCCCCTTCGCCTT
CGACATCCTGGCTACCAGCTTCATGTACGGCAGCAAAGCCTTCATCAACCACACCCAGGGCATCCCCGAC
TTCTTTAAGCAGTCCTTCCCTGAGGGCTTCACATGGGAGAGAATCACCACATACGAAGACGGGGGCGTGC
TGACCGCTACCCAGGACACCAGCTTCCAGAACGGCTGCATCATCTACAACGTCAAGATCAACGGGGTGAA
CTTCCCATCCAACGGCCCTGTGATGCAGAAGAAAACACGCGGCTGGGAGGCCAACACCGAGATGCTGTAC
CCCGCTGACGGCGGCCTGAGAGGCCACAGCCAGATGGCCCTGAAGCTCGTGGGCGGGGGCTACCTGCACT
GCTCCTTCAAGACCACATACAGATCCAAGAAACCCGCTAAGAACCTCAAGATGCCCGGCTTCCACTTCGT
GGACCACAGACTGGAAAGAATCAAGGAGGCCGACAAAGAGACCTACGTCGAGCAGCACGAGATGGCTGTG
GCCAAGTACTGCGACCTCCCTAGCAAACTGGGGCACAGATCGCGTCCCTCGAGCAGAAACTCATCTCAGA
AGAGGATCTGGCAGCAAATGATATCCTGGATTACAAGGATGACGACGATAAGGTTTAAACGGCCGGCCGC
GGTCATAGCTGTTTCCTGAACAGATCCCGGGTGGCATCCCTGTGACCCCTCCCCAGTGCCTCTCCTGGCC
CTGGAAGTTGCCACTCCAGTGCCCACCAGCCTTGTCCTAATAAAATTAAGTTGCATCATTTTGTCTGAC
