>Addgene plasmid #53714 | pMiR-CIP2A-stop-mut-miR-375-mutA-E | addgene partial sequence | sequence record 91063 | Fluc-F1 5'-AGAAGCTGCGCGGTGGTGTTGTG-3'
CCTAAAGGACTGACCGGCAAGTTGGACGCCCGCAAGATCCGCGAGATTCTCATTAAGGCCAAGAAGGGCG
GAAAGATCGCCGTGGATCCTAACAATTGGCAGAGCTCAGAATTCGGCACGAGCGGCACGATGAGAATATC
TGACATAATGGATGTATATGAAATGAAACTATCCACATTAGCTTCCAAAGAAAGCAGGCTACAAGATCTT
TTGGAAACAAAAGCTCTAGCCCTTGCACAGGCTGATAGACTGATTGCTCAGCATCGCTGTCAAAGAACTC
AAGCTGAAACAGAGGCACGGACACTTGCTAGTATGTTGAGAGAAGTTGAGAGAAAAAATGAAGAGCTTAG
TGTGTTGCTGAAGGCGCATTGTGTTGAATCAGAAAGAGCGCAGAGTGATATTGTTGTTCTCTTTCAACAT
AATAGGAAGTTAGAGTCTGTGGCTGAAGAACATGAAATACTGACAAAATCCTACATGGAACTTCTTCAGA
GAAATGAAAGTACTGAAAAGAAGAATAAAGATTTACAGATCACATGTGATTCTCTGATGTTACAAATTGA
GACAGTGAAAAAGTTGAATGAGTCACTCAAGGATTGTAATGAAAAAAGTATTGCCCAATTAATAGAGAAA
GAAGAACAGAGAAAAGAAGTACAGAATCAGCTAGTAGACAGAGAACATAAGCTAGCAAATTTGCATCAAA
AAACAAAAGTACAAGAAGAAAAGATTAAAACCTTACAAAAGGAAAGGGAAGATAAGGAAGAAACCATTGA
TATCCTTAGAAAAGAATTAAGCAGAACAGAACAGATAAGAAAAGAGTTGAGCATTAAGGCTTCCTCCCTA
GAGGTTCAAAAGGCACAATTAGAAGGTCGTTTGGAAGAGAAAGAGTCCTTGGTGAAACTTCAGCAAGAGG
AATTGATTGTACACTCCCACATGATAGCAATGATCCACAGTTTAAGTGGTGGAAAAATAAATCCAGAAAC
TGTGAATCTCAGTATATAGACATTATGGCATTTTGGAATTTGTAATCTCATGATATTT
